Addgene plasmid #135297: pBMN-puro-P2A-FRB-Fis1
Purpose: stably express FBR-Fis1 in mammalian cells with puromycin selection
Depositing lab: Richard Youle. Depositing organization: National Institute of Neurological Disorders and Strokes (NINDS). Publication: Spatiotemporal Control of ULK1 Activation by NDP52 and TBK1 during Selective Autophagy. Vargas JNS, Wang C, Bunker E, Hao L, Maric D, Schiavo G, Randow F, Youle RJ. Mol Cell. 2019 Apr 18;74(2):347-362.e6. doi: 10.1016/j.molcel.2019.02.010. Epub 2019 Mar 7. PubMed 30853401.
Backbone
  Vector backbone: pBMN-Z-LacZ
  Backbone size w/o insert (bp): 4938
  Total vector size (bp): 6156
  Modifications to backbone: LacZ is removed during cloning and puromycin selection marker is introduced
  Vector type: Mammalian Expression, Retroviral
  Selectable markers: Puromycin
Growth in bacteria
  Bacterial resistance: Ampicillin, 100 μg/mL
  Growth temperature: 37°C
  Growth strain: NEB Stable
  Copy number: Low Copy
Gene/Insert
  Gene/Insert name: FRB-Fis1 (alt names: CGI-135; TTC11)
  Species: H. sapiens (human)
  Insert size (bp): 183
  Mutation: Fis1 tail (aa 93-152)
  GenBank ID: 51024 NM_016068.3
  Entrez Gene: FIS1 (a.k.a. CGI-135, TTC11)
  Tag / fusion protein: FRB (N terminal on insert)
  Cloning method: Gibson Cloning
  Sequencing primers: 5′ CTCGGCTTCACCGTCACC; 3′ AGGTGGGGTCTTTCATTCC
Terms and licenses: Academic/Nonprofit Terms; Industry Terms: Not Available to Industry
How to cite: pBMN-puro-P2A-FRB-Fis1 was a gift from Richard Youle (Addgene plasmid # 135297 ; http://n2t.net/addgene:135297 ; RRID:Addgene_135297)
