[The description below was written by a language model from this plasmid's Addgene catalogue record and pLannotate feature annotations shown in this document.]
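Description:
pBMN-puro-P2A-FRB-Fis1 is a Moloney murine leukemia virus (MMLV)-based retroviral vector of about 6.2 kb, built on the pBMN-Z backbone from which LacZ was removed and replaced by a puromycin-selectable expression cassette. It is propagated in E. coli through a ColE1/pUC-type origin and an ampicillin resistance gene (bla) with its own promoter; the catalogue entry lists it as low copy. The viral portion consists of a 5′ MMLV LTR, the Ψ packaging signal, a truncated gag segment lacking its start codon, and a pol region carrying the splice acceptor, followed downstream of the payload by 3′ LTR sequence. Part of that 3′ region is annotated as a ΔU3 fragment adjacent to a full LTR annotation. No separate internal promoter is annotated, so expression is presumably driven from the 5′ LTR. These elements allow the transcript to be packaged into retroviral particles in a packaging cell line and integrated into target mammalian cells.

The payload is a single open reading frame in which puromycin N-acetyltransferase is followed, according to the construct name, by a P2A self-cleaving peptide (not separately annotated in the feature table) and then FRB fused to the N-terminus of the human FIS1 tail (residues 93–152). The FRB is annotated as the T2098L variant of the FKBP-rapamycin binding domain, which can bind rapamycin analogues. The FIS1 C-terminal segment provides a membrane anchor that places FRB on the outer mitochondrial membrane. The stated purpose is stable expression of FRB-Fis1 with puromycin selection. Such a construct typically serves as the mitochondrial anchor in chemically induced dimerization experiments, recruiting FKBP-tagged proteins to mitochondria, here in the context of selective autophagy studies.
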