Features (pLannotate 1.2.2; 13 found; start..end, strand, type, name):
    535..892     +  misc_feature   MMLV Ψ: packaging signal of Moloney murine leukemia virus (MMLV)
    957..1373    +  CDS            gag (truncated): truncated Moloney murine leukemia virus (MMLV) gag gene lacking the start codon
   1383..1757    +  misc_feature   pol region: Moloney murine leukemia virus (MMLV) pol region containing the splice acceptor site
   1800..2396    +  CDS            PuroR (fragment): puromycin N-acetyltransferase; pac from Streptomyces; confers resistance to puromycin
   2481..2759    +  CDS            FRB*: T2098L mutant of FKBP-rapamycin binding domain of human FRAP binds synthetic ligands such as AP21967
   2766..2945    +  CDS            FIS1 (fragment): FIS1_HUMAN - Also known as TTC11. Experimental evidence at protein level: Swiss-Prot protein existence level 1. Involved in the fragmentation of the mitochondrial network and its perinuclear clustering. Plays a minor role in the recruitment and association of the fission mediator dynamin-related protein 1 (DNM1L) to the mitochondrial surface and mitochondrial fission. Can induce cytochrome c release from the mitochondrion to the cytosol, ultimately leading to apoptosis. Also mediates peroxisomal fission. From Homo sapiens (Human).
   3015..3136    +  LTR            3' LTR (ΔU3) (fragment): self-inactivating 3' long terminal repeat (LTR) from Moloney murine leukemia virus
   3137..3606    +  LTR            LTR: long terminal repeat from Moloney murine leukemia virus
   3672..3724    -  CDS            lacI (fragment): lac repressor; lacI; The lac repressor binds to the lac operator to inhibit transcription in E. coli. This inhibition can be relieved by adding lactose or isopropyl-β-D-thiogalactopyranoside (IPTG).
   3907..4495    -  rep_origin     ori: high-copy-number ColE1/pMB1/pBR322/pUC origin of replication
   4659..5519    -  CDS            AmpR: β-lactamase; bla; confers resistance to ampicillin, carbenicillin, and related antibiotics
   5520..5624    -  promoter       AmpR promoter: bla
   6041..472     +  LTR            LTR (across the origin): long terminal repeat from Moloney murine leukemia virus
>Addgene plasmid #135297 | pBMN-puro-P2A-FRB-Fis1 | addgene full sequence | sequence record 267687 | Addgene NGS Result
CTGAATATGGGCCAAACAGGATATCTGTGGTAAGCAGTTCCTGCCCCGGCTCAGGGCCAAGAACAGATGG
AACAGCTGAATATGGGCCAAACAGGATATCTGTGGTAAGCAGTTCCTGCCCCGGCTCAGGGCCAAGAACA
GATGGTCCCCAGATGCGGTCCAGCCCTCAGCAGTTTCTAGAGAACCATCAGATGTTTCCAGGGTGCCCCA
AGGACCTGAAATGACCCTGTGCCTTATTTGAACTAACCAATCAGTTCGCTTCTCGCTTCTGTTCGCGCGC
TTCTGCTCCCCGAGCTCAATAAAAGAGCCCACAACCCCTCACTCGGCGCGCCAGTCCTCCGATTGACTGA
GTCGCCCGGGTACCCGTGTATCCAATAAACCCTCTTGCAGTTGCATCCGACTTGTGGTCTCGCTGTTCCT
TGGGAGGGTCTCCTCTGAGTGATTGACTACCCGTCAGCGGGGGTCTTTCATTTGGGGGCTCGTCCGGGAT
CGGGAGACCCCTGCCCAGGGACCACCGACCCACCACCGGGAGGTAAGCTGGCCAGCAACTTATCTGTGTC
TGTCCGATTGTCTAGTGTCTATGACTGATTTTATGCGCCTGCGTCGGTACTAGTTAGCTAACTAGCTCTG
TATCTGGCGGACCCGTGGTGGAACTGACGAGTTCGGAACACCCGGCCGCAACCCTGGGAGACGTCCCAGG
GACTTCGGGGGCCGTTTTTGTGGCCCGACCTGAGTCCAAAAATCCCGATCGTTTTGGACTCTTTGGTGCA
CCCCCCTTAGAGGAGGGATATGTGGTTCTGGTAGGAGACGAGAACCTAAAACAGTTCCCGCCTCCGTCTG
AATTTTTGCTTTCGGTTTGGGACCGAAGCCGCGCCGCGCGTCTTGTCTGCTGCAGCATCGTTCTGTGTTG
TCTCTGTCTGACTGTGTTTCTGTATTTGTCTGAAAATATGGGCCCGGGCCAGACTGTTACCACTCCCTTA
AGTTTGACCTTAGGTCACTGGAAAGATGTCGAGCGGATCGCTCACAACCAGTCGGTAGATGTCAAGAAGA
GACGTTGGGTTACCTTCTGCTCTGCAGAATGGCCAACCTTTAACGTCGGATGGCCGCGAGACGGCACCTT
TAACCGAGACCTCATCACCCAGGTTAAGATCAAGGTCTTTTCACCTGGCCCGCATGGACACCCAGACCAG
GTCCCCTACATCGTGACCTGGGAAGCCTTGGCTTTTGACCCCCCTCCCTGGGTCAAGCCCTTTGTACACC
CTAAGCCTCCGCCTCCTCTTCCTCCATCCGCCCCGTCTCTCCCCCTTGAACCTCCTCGTTCGACCCCGCC
TCGATCCTCCCTTTATCCAGCCCTCACTCCTTCTCTAGGCGCCCCCATATGGCCATATGAGATCTTATAT
GGGGCACCCCCGCCCCTTGTAAACTTCCCTGACCCTGACATGACAAGAGTTACTAACAGCCCCTCTCTCC
AAGCTCACTTACAGGCTCTCTACTTAGTCCAGCACGAAGTCTGGAGACCTCTGGCGGCAGCCTACCAAGA
ACAACTGGACCGACCGGTGGTACCTCACCCTTACCGAGTCGGCGACACAGTGTGGGTCCGCCGACACCAG
ACTAAGAACCTAGAACCTCGCTGGAAAGGACCTTACACAGTCCTGCTGACCACCCCCACCGCCCTCAAAG
TAGACGGCATCGCAGCTTGGATACACGCCGCCCACGTGAAGGCTGCCGACCCCGGGGGTGGACCATCCTC
TAGACTGCCGGATCCCAGTGTGGTGGTACGGGAATTCAAGCTTGCCACCATGACCGAGTACAAGCCCACG
GTGCGCCTCGCCACCCGCGACGACGTCCCCAGGGCCGTACGCACCCTCGCCGCCGCGTTCGCCGACTACC
CCGCCACGCGCCACACCGTCGATCCGGACCGCCACATCGAGCGGGTCACCGAGCTGCAAGAACTCTTCCT
CACGCGCGTCGGGCTCGACATCGGCAAGGTGTGGGTCGCGGACGACGGCGCCGCGGTGGCGGTCTGGACC
ACGCCGGAGAGCGTCGAAGCGGGGGCGGTGTTCGCCGAGATCGGCCCGCGCATGGCCGAGTTGAGCGGTT
CCCGGCTGGCCGCGCAGCAACAGATGGAAGGCCTCCTGGCGCCGCACCGGCCCAAGGAGCCCGCGTGGTT
CCTGGCCACCGTCGGCGTCTCGCCCGACCACCAGGGCAAGGGTCTGGGCAGCGCCGTCGTGCTCCCCGGA
GTGGAGGCGGCCGAGCGCGCCGGGGTGCCCGCCTTCCTGGAGACCTCCGCGCCCCGCAACCTCCCCTTCT
ACGAGCGGCTCGGCTTCACCGTCACCGCCGACGTCGAGGTGCCCGAAGGACCGCGCACCTGGTGCATGAC
CCGCAAGCCCGGTGCCGGAAGCGGAGCTACTAACTTCAGCCTGCTGAAGCAGGCTGGAGACGTGGAGGAG
AACCCTGGACCTCTCGAGATGGCTTCTAGAATCCTCTGGCATGAGATGTGGCATGAAGGCCTGGAAGAGG
CATCTCGTTTGTACTTTGGGGAAAGGAACGTGAAAGGCATGTTTGAGGTGCTGGAGCCCTTGCATGCTAT
GATGGAACGGGGCCCCCAGACTCTGAAGGAAACATCCTTTAATCAGGCCTATGGTCGAGATTTAATGGAG
GCCCAAGAGTGGTGCAGGAAGTACATGAAATCAGGGAATGTCAAGGACCTCCTCCAAGCCTGGGACCTCT
ATTATCATGTGTTCCGACGAATCTCAAAGACTAGTTACGTCCGCGGGTTGCTGCAGACAGAGCCCCAGAA
CAACCAGGCCAAGGAACTGGAGCGGCTCATTGACAAGGCCATGAAGAAAGATGGACTCGTGGGCATGGCC
ATCGTGGGAGGCATGGCCCTGGGTGTGGCGGGACTGGCCGGACTCATCGGACTTGCTGTGTCCAAGTCCA
AATCCTGAGCGGCCGCCAGCACAGTGGTCGACGATAAAATAAAAGATTTTATTTAGTCTCCAGAAAAAGG
GGGGAATGAAAGACCCCACCTGTAGGTTTGGCAAGCTAGCTTAAGTAACGCCATTTTGCAAGGCATGGAA
AAATACATAACTGAGAATAGAGAAGTTCAGATCAAGGTCAGGAACAGATGGAACAGCTGAATATGGGCCA
AACAGGATATCTGTGGTAAGCAGTTCCTGCCCCGGCTCAGGGCCAAGAACAGATGGAACAGCTGAATATG
GGCCAAACAGGATATCTGTGGTAAGCAGTTCCTGCCCCGGCTCAGGGCCAAGAACAGATGGTCCCCAGAT
GCGGTCCAGCCCTCAGCAGTTTCTAGAGAACCATCAGATGTTTCCAGGGTGCCCCAAGGACCTGAAATGA
CCCTGTGCCTTATTTGAACTAACCAATCAGTTCGCTTCTCGCTTCTGTTCGCGCGCTTCTGCTCCCCGAG
CTCAATAAAAGAGCCCACAACCCCTCACTCGGGGCGCCAGTCCTCCGATTGACTGAGTCGCCCGGGTACC
CGTGTATCCAATAAACCCTCTTGCAGTTGCATCCGACTTGTGGTCTCGCTGTTCCTTGGGAGGGTCTCCT
CTGAGTGATTGACTACCCGTCAGCGGGGGTCTTTCACATGCAGCATGTATCAAAATTAATTTGGTTTTTT
TTCTTAAGTATTTACATTAAATGGCCATAGTTGCATTAATGAATCGGCCAACGCGCGGGGAGAGGCGGTT
TGCGTATTGGGCGCTCTTCCGCTTCCTCGCTCACTGACTCGCTGCGCTCGGTCGTTCGGCTGCGGCGAGC
GGTATCAGCTCACTCAAAGGCGGTAATACGGTTATCCACAGAATCAGGGGATAACGCAGGAAAGAACATG
TGAGCAAAAGGCCAGCAAAAGGCCAGGAACCGTAAAAAGGCCGCGTTGCTGGCGTTTTTCCATAGGCTCC
GCCCCCCTGACGAGCATCACAAAAATCGACGCTCAAGTCAGAGGTGGCGAAACCCGACAGGACTATAAAG
ATACCAGGCGTTTCCCCCTGGAAGCTCCCTCGTGCGCTCTCCTGTTCCGACCCTGCCGCTTACCGGATAC
CTGTCCGCCTTTCTCCCTTCGGGAAGCGTGGCGCTTTCTCATAGCTCACGCTGTAGGTATCTCAGTTCGG
TGTAGGTCGTTCGCTCCAAGCTGGGCTGTGTGCACGAACCCCCCGTTCAGCCCGACCGCTGCGCCTTATC
CGGTAACTATCGTCTTGAGTCCAACCCGGTAAGACACGACTTATCGCCACTGGCAGCAGCCACTGGTAAC
AGGATTAGCAGAGCGAGGTATGTAGGCGGTGCTACAGAGTTCTTGAAGTGGTGGCCTAACTACGGCTACA
CTAGAAGAACAGTATTTGGTATCTGCGCTCTGCTGAAGCCAGTTACCTTCGGAAAAAGAGTTGGTAGCTC
TTGATCCGGCAAACAAACCACCGCTGGTAGCGGTGGTTTTTTTGTTTGCAAGCAGCAGATTACGCGCAGA
AAAAAAGGATCTCAAGAAGATCCTTTGATCTTTTCTACGGGGTCTGACGCTCAGTGGAACGAAAACTCAC
GTTAAGGGATTTTGGTCATGAGATTATCAAAAAGGATCTTCACCTAGATCCTTTTGCGGCCGGCCGCAAA
TCAATCTAAAGTATATATGAGTAAACTTGGTCTGACAGTTACCAATGCTTAATCAGTGAGGCACCTATCT
CAGCGATCTGTCTATTTCGTTCATCCATAGTTGCCTGACTCCCCGTCGTGTAGATAACTACGATACGGGA
GGGCTTACCATCTGGCCCCAGTGCTGCAATGATACCGCGAGACCCACGCTCACCGGCTCCAGATTTATCA
GCAATAAACCAGCCAGCCGGAAGGGCCGAGCGCAGAAGTGGTCCTGCAACTTTATCCGCCTCCATCCAGT
CTATTAATTGTTGCCGGGAAGCTAGAGTAAGTAGTTCGCCAGTTAATAGTTTGCGCAACGTTGTTGCCAT
TGCTACAGGCATCGTGGTGTCACGCTCGTCGTTTGGTATGGCTTCATTCAGCTCCGGTTCCCAACGATCA
AGGCGAGTTACATGATCCCCCATGTTGTGCAAAAAAGCGGTTAGCTCCTTCGGTCCTCCGATCGTTGTCA
GAAGTAAGTTGGCCGCAGTGTTATCACTCATGGTTATGGCAGCACTGCATAATTCTCTTACTGTCATGCC
ATCCGTAAGATGCTTTTCTGTGACTGGTGAGTACTCAACCAAGTCATTCTGAGAATAGTGTATGCGGCGA
CCGAGTTGCTCTTGCCCGGCGTCAATACGGGATAATACCGCGCCACATAGCAGAACTTTAAAAGTGCTCA
TCATTGGAAAACGTTCTTCGGGGCGAAAACTCTCAAGGATCTTACCGCTGTTGAGATCCAGTTCGATGTA
ACCCACTCGTGCACCCAACTGATCTTCAGCATCTTTTACTTTCACCAGCGTTTCTGGGTGAGCAAAAACA
GGAAGGCAAAATGCCGCAAAAAAGGGAATAAGGGCGACACGGAAATGTTGAATACTCATACTCTTCCTTT
TTCAATATTATTGAAGCATTTATCAGGGTTATTGTCTCATGAGCGGATACATATTTGAATGTATTTAGAA
AAATAAACAAATAGGGGTTCCGCGCACATTTCCCCGAAAAGTGCCACCAGCTTTGCTCTTAGGAGTTTCC
TAATACATCCCAAACTCAAATATATAAAGCATTTGACTTGTTCTATGCCCTAGGGGGCGGGGGGAAGCTA
AGCCAGCTTTTTTTAACATTTAAAATGTTAATTCCATTTTAAATGCACAGATGTTTTTATTTCATAAGGG
TTTCAATGTGCATGAATGCTGCAATATTCCTGTTACCAAAGCTAGTATAAATAAAAATAGATAAACGTGG
AAATTACTTAGAGTTTCTGTCATTAACGTTTCCTTCCTCAGTTGACAACATAAATGCGCTGCTGAGAAGC
CAGTTTGCATCTGTCAGGATCAATTTCCCATTATGCCAGTCATATTAATTACTAGTCAATTAGTTGATTT
TTATTTTTGACATATACATGTGAAAGACCCCACCTGTAGGTTTGGCAAGCTAGCTTAAGTAACGCCATTT
TGCAAGGCATGGAAAAATACATAACTGAGAATAGAAAAGTTCAGATCAAGGTCAGGAACAGATGGAACAG
